>Addgene plasmid #53752 | pCS-H2B-citrine | depositor full sequence | sequence record 83995 | pCS-H2B-citrine sequence 5259 bps
ATTCGCCATTCAGGCTGCGCAACTGTTGGGAAGGGCGATCGGTGCGGGCCTCTTCGCTATTACGCCAGTC
GACCATAGCCAATTCAATATGGCGTATATGGACTCATGCCAATTCAATATGGTGGATCTGGACCTGTGCC
AATTCAATATGGCGTATATGGACTCGTGCCAATTCAATATGGTGGATCTGGACCCCAGCCAATTCAATAT
GGCGGACTTGGCACCATGCCAATTCAATATGGCGGACTTGGCACTGTGCCAACTGGGGAGGGGTCTACTT
GGCACGGTGCCAAGTTTGAGGAGGGGTCTTGGCCCTGTGCCAAGTCCGCCATATTGAATTGGCATGGTGC
CAATAATGGCGGCCATATTGGCTATATGCCAGGATCAATATATAGGCAATATCCAATATGGCCCTATGCC
AATATGGCTATTGGCCAGGTTCAATACTATGTATTGGCCCTATGCCATATAGTATTCCATATATGGGTTT
TCCTATTGACGTAGATAGCCCCTCCCAATGGGCGGTCCCATATACCATATATGGGGCTTCCTAATACCGC
CCATAGCCACTCCCCCATTGACGTCAATGGTCTCTATATATGGTCTTTCCTATTGACGTCATATGGGCGG
TCCTATTGACGTATATGGCGCCTCCCCCATTGACGTCAATTACGGTAAATGGCCCGCCTGGCTCAATGCC
CATTGACGTCAATAGGACCACCCACCATTGACGTCAATGGGATGGCTCATTGCCCATTCATATCCGTTCT
CACGCCCCCTATTGACGTCAATGACGGTAAATGGCCCACTTGGCAGTACATCAATATCTATTAATAGTAA
CTTGGCAAGTACATTACTATTGGAAGGACGCCAGGGTACATTGGCAGTACTCCCATTGACGTCAATGGCG
GTAAATGGCCCGCGATGGCTGCCAAGTACATCCCCATTGACGTCAATGGGGAGGGGCAATGACGCAAATG
GGCGTTCCATTGACGTAAATGGGCGGTAGGCGTGCCTAATGGGAGGTCTATATAAGCAATGCTCGTTTAG
GGAACCGCCATTCTGCCTGGGGACGTCGGAGCAAGCTTGATTTAGGTGACACTATAGAATACAAGCTACT
TGTTCTTTTTGCAGGATCCCATCGATTCGAATTCAAGGCCTCTCGAGCTCAAGCTTCGAATTCTGCAGTC
GACGGTACCGCCACCATGCCAGAGCCAGCGAAGTCTGCTCCCGCCCCGAAAAAGGGCTCCAAGAAGGCGG
TGACTAAGGCGCAGAAGAAAGGCGGCAAGAAGCGCAAGCGCAGCCGCAAGGAGAGCTATTCCATCTATGT
GTACAAGGTTCTGAAGCAGGTCCACCCTGACACCGGCATTTCGTCCAAGGCCATGGGCATCATGAATTCG
TTTGTGAACGACATTTTCGAGCGCATCGCAGGTGAGGCTTCCCGCCTGGCGCATTACAACAAGCGCTCGA
CCATCACCTCCAGGGAGATCCAGACGGCCGTGCGCCTGCTGCTGCCTGGGGAGTTGGCCAAGCACGCCGT
GTCCGAGGGTACTAAGGCCATCACCAAGTACACCAGCGCTAAGGATCCCCGGGTACCGGTCGCCACCATG
GTGAGCAAGGGCGAGGAGCTGTTCACCGGGGTGGTGCCCATCCTGGTCGAGCTGGACGGCGACGTAAACG
GCCACAAGTTCAGCGTGTCCGGCGAGGGCGAGGGCGATGCCACCTACGGCAAGCTGACCCTGAAGTTCAT
CTGCACCACCGGCAAGCTGCCCGTGCCCTGGCCCACCCTCGTGACCACCTTCGGCTACGGCCTGATGTGC
TTCGCCCGCTACCCCGACCACATGAAGCAGCACGACTTCTTCAAGTCCGCCATGCCCGAAGGCTACGTCC
AGGAGCGCACCATCTTCTTCAAGGACGACGGCAACTACAAGACCCGCGCCGAGGTGAAGTTCGAGGGCGA
CACCCTGGTGAACCGCATCGAGCTGAAGGGCATCGACTTCAAGGAGGACGGCAACATCCTGGGGCACAAG
CTGGAGTACAACTACAACAGCCACAACGTCTATATCATGGCCGACAAGCAGAAGAACGGCATCAAGGTGA
ACTTCAAGATCCGCCACAACATCGAGGACGGCAGCGTGCAGCTCGCCGACCACTACCAGCAGAACACCCC
CATCGGCGACGGCCCCGTGCTGCTGCCCGACAACCACTACCTGAGCTACCAGTCCGCCCTGAGCAAAGAC
CCCAACGAGAAGCGCGATCACATGGTCCTGCTGGAGTTCGTGACCGCCGCCGGGATCACTCTCGGCATGG
ACGAGCTGTACAAGTAAAGCGGCCCTAGAACTATAGTGAGTCGTATTACGTAGATCCAGACATGATAAGA
TACATTGATGAGTTTGGACAAACCACAACTAGAATGCAGTGAAAAAAATGCTTTATTTGTGAAATTTGTG
ATGCTATTGCTTTATTTGTAACCATTATAAGCTGCAATAAACAAGTTAACAACAACAATTGCATTCATTT
TATGTTTCAGGTTCAGGGGGAGGTGTGGGAGGTTTTTTAATTCGCGGCCGCGGCGCCAATGCATTGGGCC
CGGTACCCAGCTTTTGTTCCCTTTAGTGAGGGTTAATTGCGCGCTTGGCGTAATCATGGTCATAGCTGTT
TCCTGTGTGAAATTGTTATCCGCTCACAATTCCACACAACATACGAGCCGGAAGCATAAAGTGTAAAGCC
TGGGGTGCCTAATGAGTGAGCTAACTCACATTAATTGCGTTGCGCTCACTGCCCGCTTTCCAGTCGGGAA
ACCTGTCGTGCCAGCTGCATTAATGAATCGGCCAACGCGCGGGGAGAGGCGGTTTGCGTATTGGGCGCTC
TTCCGCTTCCTCGCTCACTGACTCGCTGCGCTCGGTCGTTCGGCTGCGGCGAGCGGTATCAGCTCACTCA
AAGGCGGTAATACGGTTATCCACAGAATCAGGGGATAACGCAGGAAAGAACATGTGAGCAAAAGGCCAGC
AAAAGGCCAGGAACCGTAAAAAGGCCGCGTTGCTGGCGTTTTTCCATAGGCTCCGCCCCCCTGACGAGCA
TCACAAAAATCGACGCTCAAGTCAGAGGTGGCGAAACCCGACAGGACTATAAAGATACCAGGCGTTTCCC
CCTGGAAGCTCCCTCGTGCGCTCTCCTGTTCCGACCCTGCCGCTTACCGGATACCTGTCCGCCTTTCTCC
CTTCGGGAAGCGTGGCGCTTTCTCATAGCTCACGCTGTAGGTATCTCAGTTCGGTGTAGGTCGTTCGCTC
CAAGCTGGGCTGTGTGCACGAACCCCCCGTTCAGCCCGACCGCTGCGCCTTATCCGGTAACTATCGTCTT
GAGTCCAACCCGGTAAGACACGACTTATCGCCACTGGCAGCAGCCACTGGTAACAGGATTAGCAGAGCGA
GGTATGTAGGCGGTGCTACAGAGTTCTTGAAGTGGTGGCCTAACTACGGCTACACTAGAAGGACAGTATT
TGGTATCTGCGCTCTGCTGAAGCCAGTTACCTTCGGAAAAAGAGTTGGTAGCTCTTGATCCGGCAAACAA
ACCACCGCTGGTAGCGGTGGTTTTTTTGTTTGCAAGCAGCAGATTACGCGCAGAAAAAAAGGATCTCAAG
AAGATCCTTTGATCTTTTCTACGGGGTCTGACGCTCAGTGGAACGAAAACTCACGTTAAGGGATTTTGGT
CATGAGATTATCAAAAAGGATCTTCACCTAGATCCTTTTAAATTAAAAATGAAGTTTTAAATCAATCTAA
AGTATATATGAGTAAACTTGGTCTGACAGTTACCAATGCTTAATCAGTGAGGCACCTATCTCAGCGATCT
GTCTATTTCGTTCATCCATAGTTGCCTGACTCCCCGTCGTGTAGATAACTACGATACGGGAGGGCTTACC
ATCTGGCCCCAGTGCTGCAATGATACCGCGAGACCCACGCTCACCGGCTCCAGATTTATCAGCAATAAAC
CAGCCAGCCGGAAGGGCCGAGCGCAGAAGTGGTCCTGCAACTTTATCCGCCTCCATCCAGTCTATTAATT
GTTGCCGGGAAGCTAGAGTAAGTAGTTCGCCAGTTAATAGTTTGCGCAACGTTGTTGCCATTGCTACAGG
CATCGTGGTGTCACGCTCGTCGTTTGGTATGGCTTCATTCAGCTCCGGTTCCCAACGATCAAGGCGAGTT
ACATGATCCCCCATGTTGTGCAAAAAAGCGGTTAGCTCCTTCGGTCCTCCGATCGTTGTCAGAAGTAAGT
TGGCCGCAGTGTTATCACTCATGGTTATGGCAGCACTGCATAATTCTCTTACTGTCATGCCATCCGTAAG
ATGCTTTTCTGTGACTGGTGAGTACTCAACCAAGTCATTCTGAGAATAGTGTATGCGGCGACCGAGTTGC
TCTTGCCCGGCGTCAATACGGGATAATACCGCGCCACATAGCAGAACTTTAAAAGTGCTCATCATTGGAA
AACGTTCTTCGGGGCGAAAACTCTCAAGGATCTTACCGCTGTTGAGATCCAGTTCGATGTAACCCACTCG
TGCACCCAACTGATCTTCAGCATCTTTTACTTTCACCAGCGTTTCTGGGTGAGCAAAAACAGGAAGGCAA
AATGCCGCAAAAAAGGGAATAAGGGCGACACGGAAATGTTGAATACTCATACTCTTCCTTTTTCAATATT
ATTGAAGCATTTATCAGGGTTATTGTCTCATGAGCGGATACATATTTGAATGTATTTAGAAAAATAAACA
AATAGGGGTTCCGCGCACATTTCCCCGAAAAGTGCCACCTAAATTGTAAGCGTTAATATTTTGTTAAAAT
TCGCGTTAAATTTTTGTTAAATCAGCTCATTTTTTAACCAATAGGCCGAAATCGGCAAAATCCCTTATAA
ATCAAAAGAATAGACCGAGATAGGGT
[37 nt withheld, positions 4927-4963]
AAAGAACGTGGACTCCAACGTCAAAGG
[49 nt withheld, positions 4991-5039]
T
[91 nt withheld, positions 5041-5131]
G
[124 nt withheld, positions 5133-5256]
CCC
Features (pLannotate 1.2.2; 18 found; start..end, strand, type, name):
      2..68      -  CDS            lacZα (fragment): LacZα fragment of β-galactosidase; lacZ fragment
     71..1055    +  promoter       CMV IE94 promoter: enhancer/promoter region of simian cytomegalovirus major immediate early transcription unit IE94
   1090..1108    +  promoter       SP6 promoter: promoter for bacteriophage SP6 RNA polymerase
   1162..1201    +  misc_feature   MCS (fragment): multiple cloning site
   1206..1583    +  CDS            H2B: human histone H2B; HIST1H2BJ
   1582..1598    -  misc_feature   MCS (fragment): pUC18/19 multiple cloning site
   1608..2324    +  CDS            Citrine: Citrine is a basic (constitutively fluorescent) yellow fluorescent protein published in 2001, derived from Aequorea victoria. It has moderate acid sensitivity.
   2341..2358    -  promoter       T7 promoter (fragment): promoter for bacteriophage T7 RNA polymerase
   2363..2497    -  polyA_signal   SV40 poly(A) signal: SV40 polyadenylation signal
   2610..2628    -  promoter       T3 promoter: promoter for bacteriophage T3 RNA polymerase
   2673..2689    -  protein_bind   lac operator: The lac repressor binds to the lac operator to inhibit transcription in E. coli. This inhibition can be relieved by adding lactose or isopropyl-β-D-thiogalactopyranoside (IPTG). lac repressor encoded by lacI
   2697..2727    -  promoter       lac promoter: promoter for the E. coli lac operon
   2742..2763    -  protein_bind   CAP binding site: CAP binding activates transcription in the presence of cAMP. E. coli catabolite activator protein
   2776..2868    -  CDS            lacI (fragment): lac repressor; lacI; The lac repressor binds to the lac operator to inhibit transcription in E. coli. This inhibition can be relieved by adding lactose or isopropyl-β-D-thiogalactopyranoside (IPTG).
   3051..3639    -  rep_origin     ori: high-copy-number ColE1/pMB1/pBR322/pUC origin of replication
   3810..4670    -  CDS            AmpR: β-lactamase; bla; confers resistance to ampicillin, carbenicillin, and related antibiotics
   4671..4775    -  promoter       AmpR promoter: bla
   4828..5256    -  rep_origin     f1 ori (sequence partly withheld): f1 bacteriophage origin of replication; arrow indicates direction of (+) strand synthesis
