[The description below was written by a language model from this plasmid's Addgene catalogue record and pLannotate feature annotations shown in this document.]
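Description:
pCS-H2B-citrine is a 5,259 bp expression plasmid built on the pCS2+ backbone and catalogued as a mammalian expression vector. It is propagated in E. coli from a high-copy ColE1/pUC-type origin under ampicillin selection (AmpR, β-lactamase). It also carries an f1 phage origin and remnants of the lac region (lacZα and lacI fragments, lac promoter and operator) inherited from the parental cloning vector.

The payload is human histone H2B fused at its C terminus to the yellow fluorescent protein citrine, with a short stretch of polylinker sequence joining the two reading frames. The catalogue entry assigns the histone to H2BC21 (HIST2H2BE), whereas the automated annotation labels it HIST1H2BJ. This difference probably reflects the close similarity among H2B paralogues. Expression in eukaryotic cells is driven by the simian cytomegalovirus IE94 enhancer/promoter and terminated by an SV40 polyadenylation signal.

An SP6 promoter sits between the CMV IE94 promoter and the coding sequence. The depositor notes that the plasmid can be linearised with NotI and transcribed with SP6 polymerase, which yields synthetic mRNA for the fusion. T7 (partial) and T3 promoters lie downstream in the opposite orientation. According to the depositor, the construct was derived from the corresponding H2B-EYFP plasmid by site-directed mutagenesis that introduced Q69M, the substitution converting EYFP into citrine.

Because H2B is incorporated into chromatin, the fusion labels nuclei and chromosomes. The associated publication concerns in toto imaging of embryogenesis by confocal time-lapse microscopy, which is consistent with use as a nuclear marker for following cells in live embryos.
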