Addgene plasmid #53752: pCS-H2B-citrine
Purpose: Contains fusion of human Histone H2B to citrine.
Depositing lab: Sean Megason. Depositing organization: Harvard Medical School. Publication: In toto imaging of embryogenesis with confocal time-lapse microscopy. Megason SG. Methods Mol Biol. 2009;546:317-32. doi: 10.1007/978-1-60327-977-2_19. PubMed 19378112.
Backbone
  Vector backbone: pCS2+
  Backbone manufacturer: RZPD
  Backbone size w/o insert (bp): 4095
  Vector type: Mammalian Expression
Growth in bacteria
  Bacterial resistance: Ampicillin, 100 μg/mL
  Growth temperature: 37°C
  Growth strain: DH5alpha
  Copy number: High Copy
Gene/Insert
  Gene/Insert name: histone H2B (alt name: histone cluster 2, H2be)
  Species: H. sapiens (human)
  Entrez Gene: H2BC21 (a.k.a. GL105, H2B, H2B-GL105, H2B.1, H2BE, H2BFQ, H2BGL105, H2BQ, HIST2H2BE)
  Promoter: simian CMV IE94
  Tag / fusion protein: citrine (C terminal on insert)
  Cloning method: Unknown
  Sequencing primers: 5′ SP6; 3′ EBV-rev
Resource information
  A portion of this plasmid was derived from a plasmid made by: H2B was obtained from Dr. Reinhard Koster.
Terms and licenses: Academic/Nonprofit Terms; Industry Terms: Not Available to Industry
Depositor comments: This plasmid was created using the QuikChange protocol to perform site directed mutagenesis to make Q69M mutation to convert EYFP of pCS-H2B-EYFP (Addgene plasmid # 53746) into citrine. Use NotI/SP6 for transcription.
How to cite: pCS-H2B-citrine was a gift from Sean Megason (Addgene plasmid # 53752 ; http://n2t.net/addgene:53752 ; RRID:Addgene_53752)
