>Addgene plasmid #53752 | pCS-H2B-citrine | addgene partial sequence | sequence record 89664 | CMV-F 5'-CGCAAATGGGCGGTAGGCGTG-3'
CTATATAAGCAATGCTCGTTTAGGGAACCGCCATTCTGCCTGGGGACGTCGGAGCAAGCTTGATTTAGGT
GACACTATAGAATACAAGCTACTTGTTCTTTTTGCAGGATCCCATCGATTCGAATTCAAGGCCTCTCGAG
CTCAAGCTTCGAATTCTGCAGTCGACGGTACCGCCACCATGCCAGAGCCAGCGAAGTCTGCTCCCGCCCC
GAAAAAGGGCTCCAAGAAGGCGGTGACTAAGGCGCAGAAGAAAGGCGGCAAGAAGCGCAAGCGCAGCCGC
AAGGAGAGCTATTCCATCTATGTGTACAAGGTTCTGAAGCAGGTCCACCCTGACACCGGCATTTCGTCCA
AGGCCATGGGCATCATGAATTCGTTTGTGAACGACATTTTCGAGCGCATCGCAGGTGAGGCTTCCCGCCT
GGCGCATTACAACAAGCGCTCGACCATCACCTCCAGGGAGATCCAGACGGCCGTGCGCCTGCTGCTGCCT
GGGGAGTTGGCCAAGCACGCCGTGTCCGAGGGTACTAAGGCCATCACCAAGTACACCAGCGCTAAGGATC
CCCGGGTACCGGTCGCCACCATGGTGAGCAAGGGCGAGGAGCTGTTCACCGGGGTGGTGCCCATCCTGGT
CGAGCTGGACGGCGACGTAAACGGCCACAAGTTCAGCGTGTCCGGCGAGGGCGAGGGCGATGCCACCTAC
GGCAAGCTGACCCTGAAGTTCATCTGCACCACCGGCAAGCTGCCCGTGCCCTGGCCCACCCTCGTGACCA
CCTTCGGCTACGGCCTGATGTGCTTCGCCCGCTACCCCGACCACATGAAGCAGCACGACTTCTTCAAGTC
CGCCATGCCCGAAGGCTACGTCCAGGAGCGCACCATCTTCTTCAAGGACGACGGCAACTACAAGACCCGC
GCCGAGGTGAAGTTCGAGGGCGACACCCTGGTGAACCGCATCGAGCTGAAGGGCATCGACTTCAAGGAGG
ACGGCAACAT
