>Addgene plasmid #53752 | pCS-H2B-citrine | addgene partial sequence | sequence record 89673 | M13pUC-Rev 5'-AGCGGATAACAATTTCACACAGG-3'
TGACCATGATTACGCCAAGCGCGCAATTAACCCTCACTAAAGGGAACAAAAGCTGGGTACCGGGCCCAAT
GCATTGGCGCCGCGGCCGCGAATTAAAAAACCTCCCACACCTCCCCCTGAACCTGAAACATAAAATGAAT
GCAATTGTTGTTGTTAACTTGTTTATTGCAGCTTATAATGGTTACAAATAAAGCAATAGCATCACAAATT
TCACAAATAAAGCATTTTTTTCACTGCATTCTAGTTGTGGTTTGTCCAAACTCATCAATGTATCTTATCA
TGTCTGGATCTACGTAATACGACTCACTATAGTTCTAGGGCCGCTTTACTTGTACAGCTCGTCCATGCCG
AGAGTGATCCCGGCGGCGGTCACGAACTCCAGCAGGACCATGTGATCGCGCTTCTCGTTGGGGTCTTTGC
TCAGGGCGGACTGGTAGCTCAGGTAGTGGTTGTCGGGCAGCAGCACGGGGCCGTCGCCGATGGGGGTGTT
CTGCTGGTAGTGGTCGGCGAGCTGCACGCTGCCGTCCTCGATGTTGTGGCGGATCTTGAAGTTCACCTTG
ATGCCGTTCTTCTGCTTGTCGGCCATGATATAGACGTTGTGGCTGTTGTAGTTGTACTCCAGCTTGTGCC
CCAGGATGTTGCCGTCCTCCTTGAAGTCGATGCCCTTCAGCTCGATGCGGTTCACCAGGGTGTCGCCCTC
GAACTTCACCTCGGCGCGGGTCTTGTAGTTGCCGTCGTCCTTGAAGAAGATGGTGCGCTCCTGGACGTAG
CCTTCGGGCATGGCGGACTTGAAGAAGTCGTGCTGCTTCATGTGGTCGGGGTAGCGGGCGAAGCACATCA
GGCCGTAGCCGAAGGTGGTCACGAGGGTGGGCCAGGGCACGGGCAGCTTGCCGGTGGTGCAGATGAACTT
CAGGGTCAGCTTGCCGTAGGTGGCATCGCCCTCGCCCTCGCCGGACACGCTGAACTTGTGGCCGTTTACG
TCGCCGTCCAGCTCGACCAGGATGGGCACCACCCCGGTGAACAGCTCCTCGCCCTTGCTCACCATGG
